Addgene plasmid #129066: pET28aAviHisCD72cCTLD
Purpose: generation of biotinylated mouse CD72c CTLD protein using bacteria
Depositing lab: Takeshi Tsubata. Depositing organization: Institute of Science Tokyo. Publication: CD72 negatively regulates B lymphocyte responses to the lupus-related endogenous toll-like receptor 7 ligand Sm/RNP. Akatsu C, Shinagawa K, Numoto N, Liu Z, Ucar AK, Aslam M, Phoon S, Adachi T, Furukawa K, Ito N, Tsubata T. J Exp Med. 2016 Nov 14;213(12):2691-2706. doi: 10.1084/jem.20160560. Epub 2016 Oct 24. PubMed 27810925.
Backbone
  Vector backbone: pET28a
  Vector type: Bacterial Expression
Growth in bacteria
  Bacterial resistance: Kanamycin, 50 μg/mL
  Growth temperature: 37°C
  Growth strain: DH5alpha
  Copy number: High Copy
Gene/Insert
  Gene/Insert name: CD72c
  Species: M. musculus (mouse)
  Entrez Gene: Cd72 (a.k.a. CD72c, Ly-19, Ly-32, Ly-m19, Lyb-2)
  Cloning method: Restriction Enzyme; 5′ cloning site Unknown (unknown if destroyed); 3′ cloning site Unknown (unknown if destroyed)
Terms and licenses: Academic/Nonprofit Terms; Industry Terms: Not Available to Industry
How to cite: pET28aAviHisCD72cCTLD was a gift from Takeshi Tsubata (Addgene plasmid # 129066 ; http://n2t.net/addgene:129066 ; RRID:Addgene_129066)
