[The description below was written by a language model from this plasmid's Addgene catalogue record and pLannotate feature annotations shown in this document.]
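Description:
pET28aAviHisCD72cCTLD is a bacterial expression plasmid built on the pET28a backbone for producing the C-type lectin-like domain (CTLD) of mouse CD72, c allele, in a form that can be biotinylated. It is maintained in E. coli through a ColE1/pBR322-type origin accompanied by the bom region and the rop gene, and is selected with kanamycin via an aminoglycoside phosphotransferase (KanR) gene. The catalogue lists it as high copy, although rop is normally associated with reduced copy number. An f1 origin is also present, and the short tetracycline-resistance fragments and other small annotations in the backbone appear to be pBR322-derived remnants rather than functional elements.

Expression is driven by a T7 promoter followed by a lac operator and the T7 gene 10 ribosome binding site. The plasmid-borne lacI gene keeps transcription repressed until IPTG is added, in a host that supplies T7 RNA polymerase. The open reading frame begins with an AviTag, a short peptide that is enzymatically biotinylated at a single site. Next comes a short stretch annotated as a capTEV fragment, which probably corresponds to the His tag implied by the plasmid name, then a thrombin cleavage site and a roughly 350 nt Cd72 fragment encoding the CTLD. A further His-tag sequence and a T7 gene 10-related fragment are annotated downstream of the insert, before the T7 terminator. The record does not show whether these are translated as part of the protein. The cloning sites are also not recorded.

The stated purpose is bacterial production of biotinylated mouse CD72c CTLD protein. The His tag allows affinity purification, and site-specific biotinylation lets the protein be captured or multimerised on streptavidin for ligand-binding studies.
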