Features (pLannotate 1.2.2; 22 found; start..end, strand, type, name):
    193..211     +  promoter       T7 promoter: promoter for bacteriophage T7 RNA polymerase
    212..236     +  protein_bind   lac operator: The lac repressor binds to the lac operator to inhibit transcription in E. coli. This inhibition can be relieved by adding lactose or isopropyl-β-D-thiogalactopyranoside (IPTG). lac repressor encoded by lacI
    251..273     +  RBS            RBS: efficient ribosome binding site from bacteriophage T7 gene 10 (Olins and Rangwala, 1989)
    286..330     +  CDS            AviTag™: peptide tag that allows for enzymatic biotinylation
    346..362     +  CDS            capTEV™ (fragment): composite tag for in vivo biotinylation, TEV protease cleavage, and 6xHis tagging
    373..390     +  CDS            thrombin site: thrombin recognition and cleavage site
    397..747     +  CDS            Cd72 (fragment): CD72_MOUSE - Also known as Ly-32, Ly32, Lyb-2. Experimental evidence at protein level: Swiss-Prot protein existence level 1. Plays a role in B-cell proliferation and differentiation. From Mus musculus (Mouse).
    791..808     +  CDS            9xHis (fragment): 9xHis affinity tag
    818..867     +  CDS            SET1 (fragment): solubility-enhancement tag derived from T7 phage gene 10B
    875..922     +  terminator     T7 terminator: transcription terminator for bacteriophage T7 RNA polymerase
    959..1387    +  rep_origin     f1 ori (sequence partly withheld): f1 bacteriophage origin of replication; arrow indicates direction of (+) strand synthesis
   1440..1497    +  promoter       AmpR promoter (fragment): bla
   1506..2321    -  CDS            KanR: aminoglycoside phosphotransferase; aph(3')-Ia; confers resistance to kanamycin in bacteria or G418 (Geneticin®) in eukaryotes
   2443..3031    +  rep_origin     ori: high-copy-number ColE1/pMB1/pBR322/pUC origin of replication
   3217..3356    -  misc_feature   bom: basis of mobility region from pBR322
   3458..3649    -  CDS            rop: Rop protein, which maintains plasmids at low copy number; rop
   3666..4046    +  CDS            YPB1_ECOLX: Protein predicted: Swiss-Prot protein existence level 4. From Escherichia coli.
   4118..4409    -  CDS            TcR (fragment): tetracycline efflux protein; tet; confers resistance to tetracycline
   4424..4445    -  protein_bind   CAP binding site: CAP binding activates transcription in the presence of cAMP. E. coli catabolite activator protein
   4458..5540    -  CDS            lacI: lac repressor; lacI; The lac repressor binds to the lac operator to inhibit transcription in E. coli. This inhibition can be relieved by adding lactose or isopropyl-β-D-thiogalactopyranoside (IPTG).
   5541..5618    -  promoter       lacI promoter: lacI
   5626..171     -  CDS            TcR (fragment) (across the origin): tetracycline efflux protein; tet; confers resistance to tetracycline
>Addgene plasmid #129066 | pET28aAviHisCD72cCTLD | addgene full sequence | sequence record 252108 | Addgene NGS Result
AACAGTCCCCCGGCCACGGGGCCTGCCACCATACCCACGCCGAAACAAGCGCTCATGAGCCCGAAGTGGC
GAGCCCGATCTTCCCCATCGGTGATGTCGGCGATATAGGCGCCAGCAACCGCACCTGTGGCGCCGGTGAT
GCCGGCCACGATGCGTCCGGCGTAGAGGATCGAGATCTCGATCCCGCGAAATTAATACGACTCACTATAG
GGGAATTGTGAGCGGATAACAATTCCCCTCTAGAAATAATTTTGTTTAACTTTAAGAAGGAGATATACCA
TGTCCGGCCTGAACGATATCTTCGAGGCTCAGAAAATCGAATGGCACGAAGCCATGGGCAGCAGCCATCA
TCATCATCATCACAGCAGCGGCCTGGTGCCGCGCGGCAGCCATATGTGTCCATGCGGATGGATTCCATAT
CAGAAAAGGTGCTTTTACATCTCACATACCCTCAGAAGTCTGGAGGAAAGCCAAAAATACTGCACATCTC
TGTCCTCCAAATTGGCAGCATTCAATGACCCTCCTAAGTATTTCTATCAAGTTTCTCTGCCCAGCGGCTT
AGAGGAGTTGCTAGATCGTTTGAAGTCATATTGGATACAGGAGATGAGCAAGAAGTGGAGCTCATATTGT
GACATGATACAAATATATAACAAGAAGTGGGCAAGAACATTTTCCGAGTGTGCAGAGCTTCACCCCTGCA
TTTGTGAGTTGGAGGCTTTCAGGTTTCCTGATGGGATCCATCTGAACTGAGAATTCGAGCTCCGTCGACA
AGCTTGCGGCCGCACTCGAGCACCACCACCACCACCACTGAGATCCGGCTGCTAACAAAGCCCGAAAGGA
AGCTGAGTTGGCTGCTGCCACCGCTGAGCAATAACTAGCATAACCCCTTGGGGCCTCTAAACGGGTCTTG
AGGGGTTTTTTGCTGAAAGGAGGAACTATATCCGGATTGGCGAATGGG
[124 nt withheld, positions 959-1082]
C
[91 nt withheld, positions 1084-1174]
A
[49 nt withheld, positions 1176-1224]
CCTTTGACGTTGGAGTCCACGTTCTTT
[37 nt withheld, positions 1252-1288]
ACCCTATCTCGGTCTATTCTTTTGATTTATAAGGGATTTTGCCGATTTCGGCCTATTGGTTAAAAAATGA
GCTGATTTAACAAAAATTTAACGCGAATTTTAACAAAATATTAACGCTTACAATTTAGGTGGCACTTTTC
GGGGAAATGTGCGCGGAACCCCTATTTGTTTATTTTTCTAAATACATTCAAATATGTATCCGCTCATGAA
TTAATTCTTAGAAAAACTCATCGAGCATCAAATGAAACTGCAATTTATTCATATCAGGATTATCAATACC
ATATTTTTGAAAAAGCCGTTTCTGTAATGAAGGAGAAAACTCACCGAGGCAGTTCCATAGGATGGCAAGA
TCCTGGTATCGGTCTGCGATTCCGACTCGTCCAACATCAATACAACCTATTAATTTCCCCTCGTCAAAAA
TAAGGTTATCAAGTGAGAAATCACCATGAGTGACGACTGAATCCGGTGAGAATGGCAAAAGTTTATGCAT
TTCTTTCCAGACTTGTTCAACAGGCCAGCCATTACGCTCGTCATCAAAATCACTCGCATCAACCAAACCG
TTATTCATTCGTGATTGCGCCTGAGCGAGACGAAATACGCGATCGCTGTTAAAAGGACAATTACAAACAG
GAATCGAATGCAACCGGCGCAGGAACACTGCCAGCGCATCAACAATATTTTCACCTGAATCAGGATATTC
TTCTAATACCTGGAATGCTGTTTTCCCGGGGATCGCAGTGGTGAGTAACCATGCATCATCAGGAGTACGG
ATAAAATGCTTGATGGTCGGAAGAGGCATAAATTCCGTCAGCCAGTTTAGTCTGACCATCTCATCTGTAA
CATCATTGGCAACGCTACCTTTGCCATGTTTCAGAAACAACTCTGGCGCATCGGGCTTCCCATACAATCG
ATAGATTGTCGCACCTGATTGCCCGACATTATCGCGAGCCCATTTATACCCATATAAATCAGCATCCATG
TTGGAATTTAATCGCGGCCTAGAGCAAGACGTTTCCCGTTGAATATGGCTCATAACACCCCTTGTATTAC
TGTTTATGTAAGCAGACAGTTTTATTGTTCATGACCAAAATCCCTTAACGTGAGTTTTCGTTCCACTGAG
CGTCAGACCCCGTAGAAAAGATCAAAGGATCTTCTTGAGATCCTTTTTTTCTGCGCGTAATCTGCTGCTT
GCAAACAAAAAAACCACCGCTACCAGCGGTGGTTTGTTTGCCGGATCAAGAGCTACCAACTCTTTTTCCG
AAGGTAACTGGCTTCAGCAGAGCGCAGATACCAAATACTGTCCTTCTAGTGTAGCCGTAGTTAGGCCACC
ACTTCAAGAACTCTGTAGCACCGCCTACATACCTCGCTCTGCTAATCCTGTTACCAGTGGCTGCTGCCAG
TGGCGATAAGTCGTGTCTTACCGGGTTGGACTCAAGACGATAGTTACCGGATAAGGCGCAGCGGTCGGGC
TGAACGGGGGGTTCGTGCACACAGCCCAGCTTGGAGCGAACGACCTACACCGAACTGAGATACCTACAGC
GTGAGCTATGAGAAAGCGCCACGCTTCCCGAAGGGAGAAAGGCGGACAGGTATCCGGTAAGCGGCAGGGT
CGGAACAGGAGAGCGCACGAGGGAGCTTCCAGGGGGAAACGCCTGGTATCTTTATAGTCCTGTCGGGTTT
CGCCACCTCTGACTTGAGCGTCGATTTTTGTGATGCTCGTCAGGGGGGCGGAGCCTATGGAAAAACGCCA
GCAACGCGGCCTTTTTACGGTTCCTGGCCTTTTGCTGGCCTTTTGCTCACATGTTCTTTCCTGCGTTATC
CCCTGATTCTGTGGATAACCGTATTACCGCCTTTGAGTGAGCTGATACCGCTCGCCGCAGCCGAACGACC
GAGCGCAGCGAGTCAGTGAGCGAGGAAGCGGAAGAGCGCCTGATGCGGTATTTTCTCCTTACGCATCTGT
GCGGTATTTCACACCGCAATGGTGCACTCTCAGTACAATCTGCTCTGATGCCGCATAGTTAAGCCAGTAT
ACACTCCGCTATCGCTACGTGACTGGGTCATGGCTGCGCCCCGACACCCGCCAACACCCGCTGACGCGCC
CTGACGGGCTTGTCTGCTCCCGGCATCCGCTTACAGACAAGCTGTGACCGTCTCCGGGAGCTGCATGTGT
CAGAGGTTTTCACCGTCATCACCGAAACGCGCGAGGCAGCTGCGGTAAAGCTCATCAGCGTGGTCGTGAA
GCGATTCACAGATGTCTGCCTGTTCATCCGCGTCCAGCTCGTTGAGTTTCTCCAGAAGCGTTAATGTCTG
GCTTCTGATAAAGCGGGCCATGTTAAGGGCGGTTTTTTCCTGTTTGGTCACTGATGCCTCCGTGTAAGGG
GGATTTCTGTTCATGGGGGTAATGATACCGATGAAACGAGAGAGGATGCTCACGATACGGGTTACTGATG
ATGAACATGCCCGGTTACTGGAACGTTGTGAGGGTAAACAACTGGCGGTATGGATGCGGCGGGACCAGAG
AAAAATCACTCAGGGTCAATGCCAGCGCTTCGTTAATACAGATGTAGGTGTTCCACAGGGTAGCCAGCAG
CATCCTGCGATGCAGATCCGGAACATAATGGTGCAGGGCGCTGACTTCCGCGTTTCCAGACTTTACGAAA
CACGGAAACCGAAGACCATTCATGTTGTTGCTCAGGTCGCAGACGTTTTGCAGCAGCAGTCGCTTCACGT
TCGCTCGCGTATCGGTGATTCATTCTGCTAACCAGTAAGGCAACCCCGCCAGCCTAGCCGGGTCCTCAAC
GACAGGAGCACGATCATGCGCACCCGTGGGGCCGCCATGCCGGCGATAATGGCCTGCTTCTCGCCGAAAC
GTTTGGTGGCGGGACCAGTGACGAAGGCTTGAGCGAGGGCGTGCAAGATTCCGAATACCGCAAGCGACAG
GCCGATCATCGTCGCGCTCCAGCGAAAGCGGTCCTCGCCGAAAATGACCCAGAGCGCTGCCGGCACCTGT
CCTACGAGTTGCATGATAAAGAAGACAGTCATAAGTGCGGCGACGATAGTCATGCCCCGCGCCCACCGGA
AGGAGCTGACTGGGTTGAAGGCTCTCAAGGGCATCGGTCGAGATCCCGGTGCCTAATGAGTGAGCTAACT
TACATTAATTGCGTTGCGCTCACTGCCCGCTTTCCAGTCGGGAAACCTGTCGTGCCAGCTGCATTAATGA
ATCGGCCAACGCGCGGGGAGAGGCGGTTTGCGTATTGGGCGCCAGGGTGGTTTTTCTTTTCACCAGTGAG
ACGGGCAACAGCTGATTGCCCTTCACCGCCTGGCCCTGAGAGAGTTGCAGCAAGCGGTCCACGCTGGTTT
GCCCCAGCAGGCGAAAATCCTGTTTGATGGTGGTTAACGGCGGGATATAACATGAGCTGTCTTCGGTATC
GTCGTATCCCACTACCGAGATATCCGCACCAACGCGCAGCCCGGACTCGGTAATGGCGCGCATTGCGCCC
AGCGCCATCTGATCGTTGGCAACCAGCATCGCAGTGGGAACGATGCCCTCATTCAGCATTTGCATGGTTT
GTTGAAAACCGGACATGGCACTCCAGTCGCCTTCCCGTTCCGCTATCGGCTGAATTTGATTGCGAGTGAG
ATATTTATGCCAGCCAGCCAGACGCAGACGCGCCGAGACAGAACTTAATGGGCCCGCTAACAGCGCGATT
TGCTGGTGACCCAATGCGACCAGATGCTCCACGCCCAGTCGCGTACCGTCTTCATGGGAGAAAATAATAC
TGTTGATGGGTGTCTGGTCAGAGACATCAAGAAATAACGCCGGAACATTAGTGCAGGCAGCTTCCACAGC
AATGGCATCCTGGTCATCCAGCGGATAGTTAATGATCAGCCCACTGACGCGTTGCGCGAGAAGATTGTGC
ACCGCCGCTTTACAGGCTTCGACGCCGCTTCGTTCTACCATCGACACCACCACGCTGGCACCCAGTTGAT
CGGCGCGAGATTTAATCGCCGCGACAATTTGCGACGGCGCGTGCAGGGCCAGACTGGAGGTGGCAACGCC
AATCAGCAACGACTGTTTGCCCGCCAGTTGTTGTGCCACGCGGTTGGGAATGTAATTCAGCTCCGCCATC
GCCGCTTCCACTTTTTCCCGCGTTTTCGCAGAAACGTGGCTGGCCTGGTTCACCACGCGGGAAACGGTCT
GATAAGAGACACCGGCATACTCTGCGACATCGTATAACGTTACTGGTTTCACATTCACCACCCTGAATTG
ACTCTCTTCCGGGCGCTATCATGCCATACCGCGAAAGGTTTTGCGCCATTCGATGGTGTCCGGGATCTCG
ACGCTCTCCCTTATGCGACTCCTGCATTAGGAAGCAGCCCAGTAGTAGGTTGAGGCCGTTGAGCACCGCC
GCCGCAAGGAATGGTGCATGCAAGGAGATGGCGCCC
